Addgene plasmid #219296: SFFV-ASCL2-Brd 371
Purpose: Transcription factor ASCL2 with a specific barcode assigned.
Depositing lab: Filipe Pereira. Depositing organization: Center for Neuroscience and Cell Biology, University of Coimbra. Publication: A combinatorial transcription factor screening platform for immune cell reprogramming. Kurochkin I, Altman AR, Caiado I, Pertiga-Cabral D, Halitzki E, Minaeva M, Zimmermannova O, Henriques-Oliveira L, Klein D, Nair M, Oliveira D, Cajal LR, Knittel R, Feick C, Ringner M, Martin M, Cirovic B, Pires CF, Rosa FF, Sitnicka E, Theis FJ, Pereira CF. Cell Syst. 2026 Jan 21;17(1):101457. doi: 10.1016/j.cels.2025.101457. Epub 2026 Jan 14. PubMed 41539305.
Backbone
  Vector backbone: SFFV-MCS
  Backbone size w/o insert (bp): 6638
  Vector type: Lentiviral
Growth in bacteria
  Bacterial resistance: Ampicillin, 100 μg/mL
  Growth temperature: 37°C
  Growth strain: NEB Stable
  Copy number: High Copy
Gene/Insert
  Gene/Insert name: ASCL2
  Species: H. sapiens (human)
  Insert size (bp): 582
  Entrez Gene: ASCL2 (a.k.a. ASH2, HASH2, MASH2, bHLHa45)
  Promoter: The spleen focus-forming virus (SFFV) promoter
  Cloning method: Restriction Enzyme; 5′ cloning site Bsp119I (not destroyed); 3′ cloning site BstHI (not destroyed)
Terms and licenses: Academic/Nonprofit Terms; Industry Terms: Not Available to Industry
Depositor comments: Barcode sequence cloned into XbaI restriction site. Design of plasmid is as follows: SFFV-[TF sequence]-WPRE-[Barcode sequence].
How to cite: SFFV-ASCL2-Brd 371 was a gift from Filipe Pereira (Addgene plasmid # 219296 ; http://n2t.net/addgene:219296 ; RRID:Addgene_219296)
