[The description below was written by a language model from this plasmid's Addgene catalogue record and pLannotate feature annotations shown in this document.]
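Description:
SFFV-ASCL2-Brd 371 is a third-generation-style, self-inactivating HIV-1 lentiviral transfer plasmid built on the SFFV-MCS backbone and carrying the human transcription factor ASCL2 (also known as HASH2/MASH2/bHLHa45) together with a construct-specific DNA barcode. It is propagated in E. coli through a high-copy ColE1/pUC-type origin with ampicillin selection (AmpR, β-lactamase). The backbone also retains an f1 origin, pBluescript-derived lac and T3/T7 promoter remnants, and SV40 origin sequence. No mammalian selection marker or fluorescent reporter is annotated.

The viral genome is transcribed in packaging cells from an RSV promoter fused to a truncated 5' LTR. This is followed by the Ψ packaging signal with a gag fragment, the RRE for Rev-dependent nuclear export, and the cPPT/CTS, which aids nuclear import of the reverse-transcribed genome. Downstream, the spleen focus-forming virus (SFFV) LTR promoter, which is strong in haematopoietic and many other cell types, drives the ASCL2 coding sequence, cloned between flanking multiple-cloning-site remnants. A WPRE follows to enhance transcript stability and expression, and the cassette ends in a ΔU3 3' LTR and an SV40 polyadenylation signal. Small annotated hits to woodchuck hepatitis S protein and HIV nef are likely residual sequence adjoining the WPRE and the 3' LTR rather than functional genes.

According to the depositor, the barcode was inserted at an XbaI site after the WPRE, giving the layout SFFV–TF–WPRE–barcode, although it is not annotated in the feature table. This position should place it within the expressed transcript, so that the delivered factor can be identified by sequencing. The plasmid belongs to a barcoded transcription factor collection made for combinatorial screening of factors in immune cell reprogramming.
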