Features (pLannotate 1.2.2; 29 found; start..end, strand, type, name):
     94..112     -  promoter       T7 promoter: promoter for bacteriophage T7 RNA polymerase
    120..275     +  CDS            lacZα (fragment): LacZα fragment of β-galactosidase; lacZ fragment
    280..708     +  rep_origin     f1 ori (sequence partly withheld): f1 bacteriophage origin of replication; arrow indicates direction of (+) strand synthesis
    761..865     +  promoter       AmpR promoter: bla
    866..1726    +  CDS            AmpR: β-lactamase; bla; confers resistance to ampicillin, carbenicillin, and related antibiotics
   1897..2485    +  rep_origin     ori: high-copy-number ColE1/pMB1/pBR322/pUC origin of replication
   2668..2760    +  CDS            lacI (fragment): lac repressor; lacI; The lac repressor binds to the lac operator to inhibit transcription in E. coli. This inhibition can be relieved by adding lactose or isopropyl-β-D-thiogalactopyranoside (IPTG).
   2773..2794    +  protein_bind   CAP binding site: CAP binding activates transcription in the presence of cAMP. E. coli catabolite activator protein
   2809..2839    +  promoter       lac promoter: promoter for the E. coli lac operon
   2847..2863    +  protein_bind   lac operator: The lac repressor binds to the lac operator to inhibit transcription in E. coli. This inhibition can be relieved by adding lactose or isopropyl-β-D-thiogalactopyranoside (IPTG). lac repressor encoded by lacI
   2908..2926    +  promoter       T3 promoter: promoter for bacteriophage T3 RNA polymerase
   2954..3180    +  promoter       RSV promoter: Rous sarcoma virus enhancer/promoter
   3181..3361    +  LTR            5' LTR (truncated): truncated 5' long terminal repeat (LTR) from HIV-1
   3408..3533    +  misc_feature   HIV-1 Ψ: packaging signal of human immunodeficiency virus type 1
   3517..3880    +  CDS            HIV-1 gag (fragment): gag protein from human immunodeficiency virus 1; gag
   4026..4259    +  misc_feature   RRE: The Rev response element (RRE) of HIV-1 allows for Rev-dependent mRNA export from the nucleus to the cytoplasm.
   4636..4736    +  CDS            Rev (fragment): human immunodeficiency virus 1 (HIV-1) Rev protein; rev; enhances nuclear export of unspliced and incompletely spliced viral mRNAs
   4755..4872    +  misc_feature   cPPT/CTS: central polypurine tract and central termination sequence of HIV-1
   4906..5307    +  promoter       SFFV promoter: spleen focus-forming virus long terminal repeat (LTR) promoter
   5317..5340    +  misc_feature   MCS (fragment): pBluescript multiple cloning site
   5365..5943    +  CDS            ASCL2: ASCL2_HUMAN - Also known as BHLHA45, HASH2. Experimental evidence at protein level: Swiss-Prot protein existence level 1. AS-C proteins are involved in the determination of the neuronal precursors in the peripheral nervous system and the central nervous system. From Homo sapiens (Human).
   5954..5979    +  misc_feature   MCS (fragment): pBluescript multiple cloning site
   5979..6038    +  CDS            S (fragment): HBSAG_WHV6 - Experimental evidence at transcript level: Swiss-Prot protein existence level 2. The middle envelope protein plays an important role in the budding of the virion. It is involved in the induction of budding in a nucleocapsid independent way. In this process the majority of envelope proteins bud to form subviral lipoprotein particles of 22 nm of diameter that do not contain a nucleocapsid (By similarity). From Woodchuck hepatitis B virus (isolate w64/pWS23) (WHV).
   6170..6573    +  misc_feature   WPRE: woodchuck hepatitis virus posttranscriptional regulatory element
   6631..6690    +  CDS            nef (fragment): NEF_HV1Z2 - Experimental evidence at protein level: Swiss-Prot protein existence level 1. Extracellular Nef protein targets CD4(+) T-lymphocytes for apoptosis by interacting with CXCR4 surface receptors. From Human immunodeficiency virus type 1 group M subtype D (isolate Z2/CDC-Z34) (HIV-1).
   6692..6925    +  LTR            3' LTR (ΔU3): self-inactivating 3' long terminal repeat (LTR) from HIV-1
   6997..7118    +  polyA_signal   SV40 poly(A) signal: SV40 polyadenylation signal
   7137..7158    +  rep_origin     SV40 ori (fragment): SV40 origin of replication
   7158..73      +  rep_origin     SV40 ori (across the origin): SV40 origin of replication
>Addgene plasmid #219296 | SFFV-ASCL2-Brd 371 | addgene full sequence | sequence record 449047 | Addgene NGS Result
ATTTATGCAGAGGCCGAGGCCGCCTCGGCCTCTGAGCTATTCCAGAAGTAGTGAGGAGGCTTTTTTGGAG
GCCTAGGGACGTACCCAATTCGCCCTATAGTGAGTCGTATTACGCGCGCTCACTGGCCGTCGTTTTACAA
CGTCGTGACTGGGAAAACCCTGGCGTTACCCAACTTAATCGCCTTGCAGCACATCCCCCTTTCGCCAGCT
GGCGTAATAGCGAAGAGGCCCGCACCGATCGCCCTTCCCAACAGTTGCGCAGCCTGAATGGCGAATGGG
[124 nt withheld, positions 280-403]
C
[91 nt withheld, positions 405-495]
A
[49 nt withheld, positions 497-545]
CCTTTGACGTTGGAGTCCACGTTCTTT
[37 nt withheld, positions 573-609]
ACCCTATCTCGGTCTATTCTTTTGATTTATAAGGGATTTTGCCGATTTCGGCCTATTGGTTAAAAAATGA
GCTGATTTAACAAAAATTTAACGCGAATTTTAACAAAATATTAACGCTTACAATTTAGGTGGCACTTTTC
GGGGAAATGTGCGCGGAACCCCTATTTGTTTATTTTTCTAAATACATTCAAATATGTATCCGCTCATGAG
ACAATAACCCTGATAAATGCTTCAATAATATTGAAAAAGGAAGAGTATGAGTATTCAACATTTCCGTGTC
GCCCTTATTCCCTTTTTTGCGGCATTTTGCCTTCCTGTTTTTGCTCACCCAGAAACGCTGGTGAAAGTAA
AAGATGCTGAAGATCAGTTGGGTGCACGAGTGGGTTACATCGAACTGGATCTCAACAGCGGTAAGATCCT
TGAGAGTTTTCGCCCCGAAGAACGTTTTCCAATGATGAGCACTTTTAAAGTTCTGCTATGTGGCGCGGTA
TTATCCCGTATTGACGCCGGGCAAGAGCAACTCGGTCGCCGCATACACTATTCTCAGAATGACTTGGTTG
AGTACTCACCAGTCACAGAAAAGCATCTTACGGATGGCATGACAGTAAGAGAATTATGCAGTGCTGCCAT
AACCATGAGTGATAACACTGCGGCCAACTTACTTCTGACAACGATCGGAGGACCGAAGGAGCTAACCGCT
TTTTTGCACAACATGGGGGATCATGTAACTCGCCTTGATCGTTGGGAACCGGAGCTGAATGAAGCCATAC
CAAACGACGAGCGTGACACCACGATGCCTGTAGCAATGGCAACAACGTTGCGCAAACTATTAACTGGCGA
ACTACTTACTCTAGCTTCCCGGCAACAATTAATAGACTGGATGGAGGCGGATAAAGTTGCAGGACCACTT
CTGCGCTCGGCCCTTCCGGCTGGCTGGTTTATTGCTGATAAATCTGGAGCCGGTGAGCGTGGGTCTCGCG
GTATCATTGCAGCACTGGGGCCAGATGGTAAGCCCTCCCGTATCGTAGTTATCTACACGACGGGGAGTCA
GGCAACTATGGATGAACGAAATAGACAGATCGCTGAGATAGGTGCCTCACTGATTAAGCATTGGTAACTG
TCAGACCAAGTTTACTCATATATACTTTAGATTGATTTAAAACTTCATTTTTAATTTAAAAGGATCTAGG
TGAAGATCCTTTTTGATAATCTCATGACCAAAATCCCTTAACGTGAGTTTTCGTTCCACTGAGCGTCAGA
CCCCGTAGAAAAGATCAAAGGATCTTCTTGAGATCCTTTTTTTCTGCGCGTAATCTGCTGCTTGCAAACA
AAAAAACCACCGCTACCAGCGGTGGTTTGTTTGCCGGATCAAGAGCTACCAACTCTTTTTCCGAAGGTAA
CTGGCTTCAGCAGAGCGCAGATACCAAATACTGTTCTTCTAGTGTAGCCGTAGTTAGGCCACCACTTCAA
GAACTCTGTAGCACCGCCTACATACCTCGCTCTGCTAATCCTGTTACCAGTGGCTGCTGCCAGTGGCGAT
AAGTCGTGTCTTACCGGGTTGGACTCAAGACGATAGTTACCGGATAAGGCGCAGCGGTCGGGCTGAACGG
GGGGTTCGTGCACACAGCCCAGCTTGGAGCGAACGACCTACACCGAACTGAGATACCTACAGCGTGAGCT
ATGAGAAAGCGCCACGCTTCCCGAAGGGAGAAAGGCGGACAGGTATCCGGTAAGCGGCAGGGTCGGAACA
GGAGAGCGCACGAGGGAGCTTCCAGGGGGAAACGCCTGGTATCTTTATAGTCCTGTCGGGTTTCGCCACC
TCTGACTTGAGCGTCGATTTTTGTGATGCTCGTCAGGGGGGCGGAGCCTATGGAAAAACGCCAGCAACGC
GGCCTTTTTACGGTTCCTGGCCTTTTGCTGGCCTTTTGCTCACATGTTCTTTCCTGCGTTATCCCCTGAT
TCTGTGGATAACCGTATTACCGCCTTTGAGTGAGCTGATACCGCTCGCCGCAGCCGAACGACCGAGCGCA
GCGAGTCAGTGAGCGAGGAAGCGGAAGAGCGCCCAATACGCAAACCGCCTCTCCCCGCGCGTTGGCCGAT
TCATTAATGCAGCTGGCACGACAGGTTTCCCGACTGGAAAGCGGGCAGTGAGCGCAACGCAATTAATGTG
AGTTAGCTCACTCATTAGGCACCCCAGGCTTTACACTTTATGCTTCCGGCTCGTATGTTGTGTGGAATTG
TGAGCGGATAACAATTTCACACAGGAAACAGCTATGACCATGATTACGCCAAGCGCGCAATTAACCCTCA
CTAAAGGGAACAAAAGCTGGAGCTGCAAGCTTAATGTAGTCTTATGCAATACTCTTGTAGTCTTGCAACA
TGGTAACGATGAGTTAGCAACATGCCTTACAAGGAGAGAAAAAGCACCGTGCATGCCGATTGGTGGAAGT
AAGGTGGTACGATCGTGCCTTATTAGGAAGGCAACAGACGGGTCTGACATGGATTGGACGAACCACTGAA
TTGCCGCATTGCAGAGATATTGTATTTAAGTGCCTAGCTCGATACATAAACGGGTCTCTCTGGTTAGACC
AGATCTGAGCCTGGGAGCTCTCTGGCTAACTAGGGAACCCACTGCTTAAGCCTCAATAAAGCTTGCCTTG
AGTGCTTCAAGTAGTGTGTGCCCGTCTGTTGTGTGACTCTGGTAACTAGAGATCCCTCAGACCCTTTTAG
TCAGTGTGGAAAATCTCTAGCAGTGGCGCCCGAACAGGGACTTGAAAGCGAAAGGGAAACCAGAGGAGCT
CTCTCGACGCAGGACTCGGCTTGCTGAAGCGCGCACGGCAAGAGGCGAGGGGCGGCGACTGGTGAGTACG
CCAAAAATTTTGACTAGCGGAGGCTAGAAGGAGAGAGATGGGTGCGAGAGCGTCAGTATTAAGCGGGGGA
GAATTAGATCGCGATGGGAAAAAATTCGGTTAAGGCCAGGGGGAAAGAAAAAATATAAATTAAAACATAT
AGTATGGGCAAGCAGGGAGCTAGAACGATTCGCAGTTAATCCTGGCCTGTTAGAAACATCAGAAGGCTGT
AGACAAATACTGGGACAGCTACAACCATCCCTTCAGACAGGATCAGAAGAACTTAGATCATTATATAATA
CAGTAGCAACCCTCTATTGTGTGCATCAAAGGATAGAGATAAAAGACACCAAGGAAGCTTTAGACAAGAT
AGAGGAAGAGCAAAACAAAAGTAAGACCACCGCACAGCAAGCGGCCGCTGATCTTCAGACCTGGAGGAGG
AGATATGAGGGACAATTGGAGAAGTGAATTATATAAATATAAAGTAGTAAAAATTGAACCATTAGGAGTA
GCACCCACCAAGGCAAAGAGAAGAGTGGTGCAGAGAGAAAAAAGAGCAGTGGGAATAGGAGCTTTGTTCC
TTGGGTTCTTGGGAGCAGCAGGAAGCACTATGGGCGCAGCGTCAATGACGCTGACGGTACAGGCCAGACA
ATTATTGTCTGGTATAGTGCAGCAGCAGAACAATTTGCTGAGGGCTATTGAGGCGCAACAGCATCTGTTG
CAACTCACAGTCTGGGGCATCAAGCAGCTCCAGGCAAGAATCCTGGCTGTGGAAAGATACCTAAAGGATC
AACAGCTCCTGGGGATTTGGGGTTGCTCTGGAAAACTCATTTGCACCACTGCTGTGCCTTGGAATGCTAG
TTGGAGTAATAAATCTCTGGAACAGATTTGGAATCACACGACCTGGATGGAGTGGGACAGAGAAATTAAC
AATTACACAAGCTTAATACACTCCTTAATTGAAGAATCGCAAAACCAGCAAGAAAAGAATGAACAAGAAT
TATTGGAATTAGATAAATGGGCAAGTTTGTGGAATTGGTTTAACATAACAAATTGGCTGTGGTATATAAA
ATTATTCATAATGATAGTAGGAGGCTTGGTAGGTTTAAGAATAGTTTTTGCTGTACTTTCTATAGTGAAT
AGAGTTAGGCAGGGATATTCACCATTATCGTTTCAGACCCACCTCCCAACCCCGAGGGGACCCGACAGGC
CCGAAGGAATAGAAGAAGAAGGTGGAGAGAGAGACAGAGACAGATCCATTCGATTAGTGAACGGATCTCG
ACGGTATCGGTTAACTTTTAAAAGAAAAGGGGGGATTGGGGGGTACAGTGCAGGGGAAAGAATAGTAGAC
ATAATAGCAACAGACATACAAACTAAAGAATTACAAAAACAAATTACAAAAATTCAAAATTTTATCGATC
ACGAGACTAGCCTCGAGCTGGCTGCAGTAACGCCATTTTGCAAGGCATGGAAAAATACCAAACCAAGAAT
AGAGAAGTTCAGATCAAGGGCGGGTACATGAAAATAGCTAACGTTGGGCCAAACAGGATATCTGCGGTGA
GCAGTTTCGGCCCCGGCCCGGGGCCAAGAACAGATGGTCACCGCAGTTTCGGCCCCGGCCCGAGGCCAAG
AACAGATGGTCCCCAGATATGGCCCAACCCTCAGCAGTTTCTTAAGACCCATCAGATGTTTCCAGGCTCC
CCCAAGGACCTGAAATGACCCTGCGCCTTATTTGAATTAACCAATCAGCCTGCTTCTCGCTTCTGTTCGC
GCGCTTCTGCTTCCCGAGCTCTATAAAAGAGCTCACAACCCCTCACTCGGCGCGCCAGTCCTCCGACAGA
CTGAGTCGGCCGGTCGAATCAAGCTTATCGATACCGTCGACGGATCCGCTAGCCCGCGGTTCGAAATGGA
CGGCGGCACACTGCCCAGGTCCGCGCCCCCTGCGCCCCCCGTCCCTGTCGGCTGCGCTGCCCGGCGGAGA
CCCGCGTCCCCGGAACTGTTGCGCTGCAGCCGGCGGCGGCGACCGGCCACCGCAGAGACCGGAGGCGGCG
CAGCGGCCGTAGCGCGGCGCAATGAGCGCGAGCGCAACCGCGTGAAGCTGGTGAACTTGGGCTTCCAGGC
GCTGCGGCAGCACGTGCCGCACGGCGGCGCCAGCAAGAAGCTGAGCAAGGTGGAGACGCTGCGCTCAGCC
GTGGAGTACATCCGCGCGCTGCAGCGCCTGCTGGCCGAGCACGACGCCGTGCGCAACGCGCTGGCGGGAG
GGCTGAGGCCGCAGGCCGTGCGGCCGTCTGCGCCCCGCGGGCCGCCAGGGACCACCCCGGTCGCCGCCTC
GCCCTCCCGCGCTTCTTCGTCCCCGGGCCGCGGGGGCAGCTCGGAGCCCGGCTCCCCGCGTTCCGCCTAC
TCGTCGGACGACAGCGGCTGCGAAGGCGCGCTGAGTCCTGCGGAGCGCGAGCTACTCGACTTCTCCAGCT
GGTTAGGGGGCTACTGAACCGGTCGGATCCCCCGGGCTGCAGGAATTCGAGCATCTTACCGCCATTTATT
CCCATATTTGTTCTGTTTTTCTTGATTTGGGTATACATTTAAATGTTAATAAAACAAAATGGTGGGGCAA
TCATTTACATTTTTAGGGATATGTAATTACTAGTTCAGGTGTATTGCCACAAGACAAACATGTTAAGAAA
CTTTCCCGTTATTTACGCTCTGTTCCTGTTAATCAACCTCTGGATTACAAAATTTGTGAAAGATTGACTG
ATATTCTTAACTATGTTGCTCCTTTTACGCTGTGTGGATATGCTGCTTTAATGCCTCTGTATCATGCTAT
TGCTTCCCGTACGGCTTTCGTTTTCTCCTCCTTGTATAAATCCTGGTTGCTGTCTCTTTATGAGGAGTTG
TGGCCCGTTGTCCGTCAACGTGGCGTGGTGTGCTCTGTGTTTGCTGACGCAACCCCCACTGGCTGGGGCA
TTGCCACCACCTGTCAACTCCTTTCTGGGACTTTCGCTTTCCCCCTCCCGATCGCCACGGCAGAACTCAT
CGCCGCCTGCCTTGCCCGCTGCTGGACAGGGGCTAGGTTGCTGGGCACTGATAATTCCGTGGTGTTGTCG
GGGAAGCTGACGTCCTTTGCAATTCGATATCAAGCTGTACCTTCTAGATGTACACAATCCGAAGCGCTTC
TAGACCAATGACTTACAAGGCAGCTGTAGATCTTAGCCACTTTTTAAAAGAAAAGGGGGGACTGGAAGGG
CTAATTCACTCCCAACGAAGACAAGATCTGCTTTTTGCTTGTACTGGGTCTCTCTGGTTAGACCAGATCT
GAGCCTGGGAGCTCTCTGGCTAACTAGGGAACCCACTGCTTAAGCCTCAATAAAGCTTGCCTTGAGTGCT
TCAAGTAGTGTGTGCCCGTCTGTTGTGTGACTCTGGTAACTAGAGATCCCTCAGACCCTTTTAGTCAGTG
TGGAAAATCTCTAGCAGTAGTAGTTCATGTCATCTTATTATTCAGTATTTATAACTTGCAAAGAAATGAA
TATCAGAGAGTGAGAGGAACTTGTTTATTGCAGCTTATAATGGTTACAAATAAAGCAATAGCATCACAAA
TTTCACAAATAAAGCATTTTTTTCACTGCATTCTAGTTGTGGTTTGTCCAAACTCATCAATGTATCTTAT
CATGTCTGGCTCTAGCTATCCCGCCCCTAACTCCGCCCATCCCGCCCCTAACTCCGCCCAGTTCCGCCCA
TTCTCCGCCCCATGGCTGACTAATTTTTTTT
