>Addgene plasmid #219296 | SFFV-ASCL2-Brd 371 | depositor partial sequence | sequence record 428368 | TF ORF
ATGGACGGCGGCACACTGCCCAGGTCCGCGCCCCCTGCGCCCCCCGTCCCTGTCGGCTGCGCTGCCCGGC
GGAGACCCGCGTCCCCGGAACTGTTGCGCTGCAGCCGGCGGCGGCGACCGGCCACCGCAGAGACCGGAGG
CGGCGCAGCGGCCGTAGCGCGGCGCAATGAGCGCGAGCGCAACCGCGTGAAGCTGGTGAACTTGGGCTTC
CAGGCGCTGCGGCAGCACGTGCCGCACGGCGGCGCCAGCAAGAAGCTGAGCAAGGTGGAGACGCTGCGCT
CAGCCGTGGAGTACATCCGCGCGCTGCAGCGCCTGCTGGCCGAGCACGACGCCGTGCGCAACGCGCTGGC
GGGAGGGCTGAGGCCGCAGGCCGTGCGGCCGTCTGCGCCCCGCGGGCCGCCAGGGACCACCCCGGTCGCC
GCCTCGCCCTCCCGCGCTTCTTCGTCCCCGGGCCGCGGGGGCAGCTCGGAGCCCGGCTCCCCGCGTTCCG
CCTACTCGTCGGACGACAGCGGCTGCGAAGGCGCGCTGAGTCCTGCGGAGCGCGAGCTACTCGACTTCTC
CAGCTGGTTAGGGGGCTACTGA
