>Addgene plasmid #219296 | SFFV-ASCL2-Brd 371 | depositor partial sequence | sequence record 428369 | Barcode sequence
TGTACACAATCCGAAGCGCT
